>Addgene plasmid #155625 | GLE1 | addgene full sequence | sequence record 376767 | Addgene NGS Result
GGCTCCGGTGCCCGTCAGTGGGCAGAGCGCACATCGCCCACAGTCCCCGAGAAGTTGGGGGGAGGGGTCG
GCAATTGAACCGGTGCCTAGAGAAGGTGGCGCGGGGTAAACTGGGAAAGTGATGTCGTGTACTGGCTCCG
CCTTTTTCCCGAGGGTGGGGGAGAACCGTATATAAGTGCAGTAGTCGCCGTGAACGTTCTTTTTCGCAAC
GGGTTTGCCGCCAGAACACAGGTAAGTGCCGTGTGTGGTTCCCGCGGGCCTGGCCTCTTTACGGGTTATG
GCCCTTGCGTGCCTTGAATTACTTCCACCTGGCTGCAGTACGTGATTCTTGATCCCGAGCTTCGGGTTGG
AAGTGGGTGGGAGAGTTCGAGGCCTTGCGCTTAAGGAGCCCCTTCGCCTCGTGCTTGAGTTGAGGCCTGG
CCTGGGCGCTGGGGCCGCCGCGTGCGAATCTGGTGGCACCTTCGCGCCTGTCTCGCTGCTTTCGATAAGT
CTCTAGCCATTTAAAATTTTTGATGACCTGCTGCGACGCTTTTTTTCTGGCAAGATAGTCTTGTAAATGC
GGGCCAAGATCTGCACACTGGTATTTCGGTTTTTGGGGCCGCGGGCGGCGACGGGGCCCGTGCGTCCCAG
CGCACATGTTCGGCGAGGCGGGGCCTGCGAGCGCGGCCACCGAGAATCGGACGGGGGTAGTCTCAAGCTG
GCCGGCCTGCTCTGGTGCCTGGCCTCGCGCCGCCGTGTATCGCCCCGCCCTGGGCGGCAAGGCTGGCCCG
GTCGGCACCAGTTGCGTGAGCGGAAAGATGGCCGCTTCCCGGCCCTGCTGCAGGGAGCTCAAAATGGAGG
ACGCGGCGCTCGGGAGAGCGGGCGGGTGAGTCACCCACACAAAGGAAAAGGGCCTTTCCGTCCTCAGCCG
TCGCTTCATGTGACTCCACGGAGTACCGGGCGCCGTCCAGGCACCTCGATTAGTTCTCGAGCTTTTGGAG
TACGTCGTCTTTAGGTTGGGGGGAGGGGTTTTATGCGATGGAGTTTCCCCACACTGAGTGGGTGGAGACT
GAAGTTAGGCCAGCTTGGCACTTGATGTAATTCTCCTTGGAATTTGCCCTTTTTGAGTTTGGATCTTGGT
TCATTCTCAAGCCTCAGACAGTGGTTCAAAGTTTTTTTCTTCCATTTCAGGTGTCGTGAGGAATTAGCTT
GGTACTAATACGACTCACTATAGGGAGACCCAAGCTGGCTAGGTAAGCTTGGTACCGAGCTCGGATCCAC
TAGTCCAGTGTGGTGGAATTCTGCAGATATCAACAAGTTTGTACAAAAAAGTTGGCATGCCGTCTGAGGG
TCGCTGCTGGGAGACCTTGAAGGCCCTACGCAGTTCCGACAAAGGTCGCCTTTGCTACTACCGCGACTGG
CTGCTGCGGCGCGAGGATGTTTTAGAAGAATGTATGTCTCTTCCCAAGCTATCTTCTTATTCTGGATGGG
TGGTAGAGCACGTCCTACCCCATATGCAGGAGAACCAACCTCTGTCTGAGACTTCGCCATCCTCTACGTC
AGCTTCAGCCCTAGATCAACCCTCATTTGTTCCCAAATCTCCTGACGCAAGCTCTGCCTTTTCCCCAGCC
TCCCCTGCAACACCAAATGGAACCAAGGGCAAAGATGAGTCCCAGCACACAGAATCTATGGTACTTCAGT
CCTCACGGGGGATCAAAGTGGAAGACTGCGTCCGAATGTACGAACTGGTACACAGAATGAAAGGAACAGA
GGGCCTGAGGCTATGGCAGGAGGAGCAGGAGAGGAAGGTGCAAGCCCTCTCGGAGATGGCATCTGAACAA
CTGAAGCGGTTTGATGAATGGAAGGAACTGAAGCAGCATAAAGAATTCCAGGACTTGCGGGAAGTAATGG
AGAAGAGCTCCAGAGAAGCCTTGGGACACCAAGAGAAGCTAAAAGCTGAGCACCGTCACAGAGCAAAGAT
TCTCAACCTGAAGCTGCGGGAAGCAGAGCAGCAGCGCGTGAAGCAAGCAGAACAGGAGCGGCTTCGGAAG
GAAGAAGGCCAGATCCGCCTGCGGGCCCTCTATGCTCTGCAGGAGGAGATGCTGCAGCTCAGCCAGCAGC
TGGATGCCTCTGAGCAGCACAAAGCCCTGCTTAAGGTCGACCTGGCTGCCTTCCAGACCCGAGGCAACCA
GCTGTGCAGCCTCATCTCAGGGATCATCCGGGCCTCTTCAGAGAGCAGCTATCCCACAGCAGAGAGTCAA
GCTGAGGCTGAGCGAGCTCTGCGGGAAATGCGGGACCTCCTGATGAACTTGGGGCAGGAGATCACCAGAG
CCTGCGAAGACAAGAGGAGGCAGGATGAAGAAGAGGCCCAGGTAAAGCTGCAAGAGGCACAGATGCAGCA
GGGACCAGAGGCCCACAAAGAGCCCCCAGCTCCCAGCCAGGGCCCAGGAGGGAAACAGAATGAAGACCTC
CAGGTGAAGGTACAAGACATTACAATGCAGTGGTACCAGCAGCTGCAGGATGCTTCCATGCAGTGTGTGT
TGACCTTTGAGGGCCTGACCAACAGCAAGGACAGTCAGGCCAAAAAGATAAAGATGGACCTCCAGAAGGC
TGCTACCATCCCAGTGAGCCAAATCTCTACCATTGCAGGCTCAAAACTGAAGGAGATCTTTGACAAGATC
CACAGCCTGCTCTCTGGAAAACCTGTTCAATCTGGTGGGCGCTCTGTGTCTGTCACACTTAACCCACAGG
GGCTGGACTTTGTTCAATACAAACTGGCAGAGAAATTTGTGAAACAAGGCGAGGAGGAAGTGGCCTCTCA
CCATGAAGCAGCATTCCCCATTGCAGTTGTGGCATCCGGGATCTGGGAGCTCCACCCCAGAGTGGGGGAC
CTCATTCTTGCTCATCTACATAAGAAGTGTCCTTACTCTGTTCCTTTCTATCCCACTTTCAAGGAGGGAA
TGGCTTTGGAAGACTATCAGAGGATGCTTGGTTACCAAGTAAAGGATTCCAAAGTGGAGCAGCAAGACAA
CTTTCTAAAACGCATGTCAGGGATGATCCGTCTCTACGCTGCTATCATCCAGCTCCGGTGGCCATATGGA
AACCAACAGGAGATTCACCCTCATGGCTTAAATCATGGATGGCGCTGGTTGGCACAGATCTTAAACATGG
AGCCCTTGTCAGATGTGACAGCCACCCTCCTCTTTGACTTCCTGGAGGTGTGTGGGAATGCCCTCATGAA
GCAATACCAGGTTCAGTTCTGGAAGATGCTAATTCTCATCAAAGAGGACTACTTTCCCAGAATTGAAGCT
ATCACAAGCTCAGGACAGATGGGCTCCTTCATACGCCTCAAGCAGTTCTTGGAGAAATGTTTGCAACACA
AGGACATTCCTGTCCCCAAGGGCTTTCTGACTTCCTCCTTCTGGCGCTCCTGCCCAACTTTCTTGTACAA
AGTGGTTGATATCCAGCACAGTGGCGGCCGCTCGAGTCTAGAGGGCCCGCGGTTCGAAACCAGCGGAGGC
GGCGGAAGCGGGGGAGGAGGCAGCGGCGGAGGCGGCAGCGGGGGCGGCGGAAGCGCTACCGGTAAGCCTA
TCCCTAACCCTCTCCTCGGTCTCGATTCTACGCGTACCGGTATGGCTTCTAACTTTACTCAGTTCGTTCT
CGTCGACAATGGCGGAACTGGCGACGTGACTGTCGCCCCAAGCAACTTCGCTAACGGGGTCGCTGAATGG
ATCAGCTCTAACTCGCGATCACAGGCTTACAAAGTAACCTGTAGCGTTCGTCAGAGCTCTGCGCAGAATC
GCAAATACACCATCAAAGTCGAGGTGCCTAAAGTGGCAACCCAGACTGTTGGTGGTGAAGAGCTTCCTGT
AGCCGGATGGAGATCTTACTTAAATATGGAACTAACCATTCCAATTTTCGCCACGAATTCCGACTGCGAG
CTTATTGTTAAGGCAATGCAAGGTCTCCTAAAAGATGGAAACCCGATTCCCTCGGCCATCGCGGCCAACT
CCGGCATCTACGGAGGTGGAGGTGGATCTCGTACGGGTTAGTAATGAGTTTAAACCCGCTGATCAGCCTC
GACTGTGCCTTCTAGTTGCCAGCCATCTGTTGTTTGCCCCTCCCCCGTGCCTTCCTTGACCCTGGAAGGT
GCCACTCCCACTGTCCTTTCCTAATAAAATGAGGAAATTGCATCGCATTGTCTGAGTAGGTGTCATTCTA
TTCTGGGGGGTGGGGTGGGGCAGGACAGCAAGGGGGAGGATTGGGAAGACAATAGCAGGCATGCTGGGGA
TGCGGTGGGCTCTATGGCTTCTGAGGCGGAAAGAACCAGCTGGGGCTCTAGGGGGTATCCCC
[124 nt withheld, positions 4333-4456]
C
[91 nt withheld, positions 4458-4548]
AGGGTGATGGTTCACGTACCTAGAAGTTCCTATTCCGAAGTTCCTATTCTCTAGAAAGTATAGGAACTTC
CTTGGCCAAAAAGCCTGAACTCACCGCGACGTCTGTCGAGAAGTTTCTGATCGAAAAGTTCGACAGCGTC
TCCGACCTGATGCAGCTCTCGGAGGGCGAAGAATCTCGTGCTTTCAGCTTCGATGTAGGAGGGCGTGGAT
ATGTCCTGCGGGTAAATAGCTGCGCCGATGGTTTCTACAAAGATCGTTATGTTTATCGGCACTTTGCATC
GGCCGCGCTCCCGATTCCGGAAGTGCTTGACATTGGGGAATTCAGCGAGAGCCTGACCTATTGCATCTCC
CGCCGTGCACAGGGTGTCACGTTGCAAGACCTGCCTGAAACCGAACTGCCCGCTGTTCTGCAGCCGGTCG
CGGAGGCCATGGATGCGATCGCTGCGGCCGATCTTAGCCAGACGAGCGGGTTCGGCCCATTCGGACCGCA
AGGAATCGGTCAATACACTACATGGCGTGATTTCATATGCGCGATTGCTGATCCCCATGTGTATCACTGG
CAAACTGTGATGGACGACACCGTCAGTGCGTCCGTCGCGCAGGCTCTCGATGAGCTGATGCTTTGGGCCG
AGGACTGCCCCGAAGTCCGGCACCTCGTGCACGCGGATTTCGGCTCCAACAATGTCCTGACGGACAATGG
CCGCATAACAGCGGTCATTGACTGGAGCGAGGCGATGTTCGGGGATTCCCAATACGAGGTCGCCAACATC
TTCTTCTGGAGGCCGTGGTTGGCTTGTATGGAGCAGCAGACGCGCTACTTCGAGCGGAGGCATCCGGAGC
TTGCAGGATCGCCGCGGCTCCGGGCGTATATGCTCCGCATTGGTCTTGACCAACTCTATCAGAGCTTGGT
TGACGGCAATTTCGATGATGCAGCTTGGGCGCAGGGTCGATGCGACGCAATCGTCCGATCCGGAGCCGGG
ACTGTCGGGCGTACACAAATCGCCCGCAGAAGCGCGGCCGTCTGGACCGATGGCTGTGTAGAAGTACTCG
CCGATAGTGGAAACCGACGCCCCAGCACTCGTCCGAGGGCAAAGGAATAGCACGTACTACGAGATTTCGA
TTCCACCGCCGCCTTCTATGAAAGGTTGGGCTTCGGAATCGTTTTCCGGGACGCCGGCTGGATGATCCTC
CAGCGCGGGGATCTCATGCTGGAGTTCTTCGCCCACCCCAACTTGTTTATTGCAGCTTATAATGGTTACA
AATAAAGCAATAGCATCACAAATTTCACAAATAAAGCATTTTTTTCACTGCATTCTAGTTGTGGTTTGTC
CAAACTCATCAATGTATCTTATCATGTCTGTATACCGTCGACCTCTAGCTAGAGCTTGGCGTAATCATGG
TCATAGCTGTTTCCTGTGTGAAATTGTTATCCGCTCACAATTCCACACAACATACGAGCCGGAAGCATAA
AGTGTAAAGCCTGGGGTGCCTAATGAGTGAGCTAACTCACATTAATTGCGTTGCGCTCACTGCCCGCTTT
CCAGTCGGGAAACCTGTCGTGCCAGCTGCATTAATGAATCGGCCAACGCGCGGGGAGAGGCGGTTTGCGT
ATTGGGCGCTCTTCCGCTTCCTCGCTCACTGACTCGCTGCGCTCGGTCGTTCGGCTGCGGCGAGCGGTAT
CAGCTCACTCAAAGGCGGTAATACGGTTATCCACAGAATCAGGGGATAACGCAGGAAAGAACATGTGAGC
AAAAGGCCAGCAAAAGGCCAGGAACCGTAAAAAGGCCGCGTTGCTGGCGTTTTTCCATAGGCTCCGCCCC
CCTGACGAGCATCACAAAAATCGACGCTCAAGTCAGAGGTGGCGAAACCCGACAGGACTATAAAGATACC
AGGCGTTTCCCCCTGGAAGCTCCCTCGTGCGCTCTCCTGTTCCGACCCTGCCGCTTACCGGATACCTGTC
CGCCTTTCTCCCTTCGGGAAGCGTGGCGCTTTCTCATAGCTCACGCTGTAGGTATCTCAGTTCGGTGTAG
GTCGTTCGCTCCAAGCTGGGCTGTGTGCACGAACCCCCCGTTCAGCCCGACCGCTGCGCCTTATCCGGTA
ACTATCGTCTTGAGTCCAACCCGGTAAGACACGACTTATCGCCACTGGCAGCAGCCACTGGTAACAGGAT
TAGCAGAGCGAGGTATGTAGGCGGTGCTACAGAGTTCTTGAAGTGGTGGCCTAACTACGGCTACACTAGA
AGAACAGTATTTGGTATCTGCGCTCTGCTGAAGCCAGTTACCTTCGGAAAAAGAGTTGGTAGCTCTTGAT
CCGGCAAACAAACCACCGCTGGTAGCGGTGGTTTTTTTGTTTGCAAGCAGCAGATTACGCGCAGAAAAAA
AGGATCTCAAGAAGATCCTTTGATCTTTTCTACGGGGTCTGACGCTCAGTGGAACGAAAACTCACGTTAA
GGGATTTTGGTCATGAGATTATCAAAAAGGATCTTCACCTAGATCCTTTTAAATTAAAAATGAAGTTTTA
AATCAATCTAAAGTATATATGAGTAAACTTGGTCTGACAGTTACCAATGCTTAATCAGTGAGGCACCTAT
CTCAGCGATCTGTCTATTTCGTTCATCCATAGTTGCCTGACTCCCCGTCGTGTAGATAACTACGATACGG
GAGGGCTTACCATCTGGCCCCAGTGCTGCAATGATACCGCGAGACCCACGCTCACCGGCTCCAGATTTAT
CAGCAATAAACCAGCCAGCCGGAAGGGCCGAGCGCAGAAGTGGTCCTGCAACTTTATCCGCCTCCATCCA
GTCTATTAATTGTTGCCGGGAAGCTAGAGTAAGTAGTTCGCCAGTTAATAGTTTGCGCAACGTTGTTGCC
ATTGCTACAGGCATCGTGGTGTCACGCTCGTCGTTTGGTATGGCTTCATTCAGCTCCGGTTCCCAACGAT
CAAGGCGAGTTACATGATCCCCCATGTTGTGCAAAAAAGCGGTTAGCTCCTTCGGTCCTCCGATCGTTGT
CAGAAGTAAGTTGGCCGCAGTGTTATCACTCATGGTTATGGCAGCACTGCATAATTCTCTTACTGTCATG
CCATCCGTAAGATGCTTTTCTGTGACTGGTGAGTACTCAACCAAGTCATTCTGAGAATAGTGTATGCGGC
GACCGAGTTGCTCTTGCCCGGCGTCAATACGGGATAATACCGCGCCACATAGCAGAACTTTAAAAGTGCT
CATCATTGGAAAACGTTCTTCGGGGCGAAAACTCTCAAGGATCTTACCGCTGTTGAGATCCAGTTCGATG
TAACCCACTCGTGCACCCAACTGATCTTCAGCATCTTTTACTTTCACCAGCGTTTCTGGGTGAGCAAAAA
CAGGAAGGCAAAATGCCGCAAAAAAGGGAATAAGGGCGACACGGAAATGTTGAATACTCATACTCTTCCT
TTTTCAATATTATTGAAGCATTTATCAGGGTTATTGTCTCATGAGCGGATACATATTTGAATGTATTTAG
AAAAATAAACAAATAGGGGTTCCGCGCACATTTCCCCGAAAAGTGCCACCTGACGTCGACGGATCGGGAG
ATCTCCCGATCCCCTATGGTGCACTCTCAGTACAATCTGCTCTGATGCCGCATAGTTAAGCCAGTATCTG
CTCCCTGCTTGTGTGTTGGAGGTCGCTGAGTAGTGCGCGAGCAAAATTTAAGCTACAACAAGGCAAGGCT
TGACCGACAATTGCATGAAGAATCTGCTTAGGGTTAGGCGTTTTGCGCTGCTTCGCGATGTACGGGCCAG
ATATACGCGTTGACATTGATTATTGACTAGGCTTTTGCAAAAAGCTTTGCAAAGATGGATAAAGTTTTAA
ACAGAGAGGAATCTTTGCAGCTAATGGACCTTCTAGGTCTTGAAAGGAGTGGGAATT
Features (pLannotate 1.2.2; 24 found; start..end, strand, type, name):
      1..1179    +  promoter       EF-1α promoter: strong constitutive promoter for human elongation factor EF-1α
   1196..1214    +  promoter       T7 promoter: promoter for bacteriophage T7 RNA polymerase
   1294..1311    +  protein_bind   attB1 (fragment): mutant version of attB; core recombination site for the Gateway® BP reaction BP Clonase™
   1317..3410    +  CDS            GLE1: GLE1_HUMAN - Also known as GLE1L. Experimental evidence at protein level: Swiss-Prot protein existence level 1. Required for the export of mRNAs containing poly(A) tails from the nucleus into the cytoplasm. May be involved in the terminal step of the mRNA transport through the nuclear pore complex (NPC). From Homo sapiens (Human).
   3413..3436    -  protein_bind   attB2: mutant version of attB; recombination site for the Gateway® BP reaction BP Clonase™
   3561..3602    +  CDS            V5 tag: epitope tag from simian virus 5
   3615..4001    +  CDS            MS2: bacteriophage MS2 coat protein binds to a specific stem-loop structure in the viral RNA (Peabody, 1993)
   4063..4287    +  polyA_signal   bGH poly(A) signal: bovine growth hormone polyadenylation signal
   4291..4312    +  promoter       SV40 promoter (fragment): SV40 enhancer and early promoter
   4333..4566    +  rep_origin     f1 ori (fragment) (sequence partly withheld): f1 bacteriophage origin of replication; arrow indicates direction of (+) strand synthesis
   4571..4618    +  protein_bind   FRT: FLP-mediated recombination occurs in the 8-bp core sequence TCTAGAAA (Turan and Bode, 2011). FLP recombinase from the Saccharomyces cerevisiae 2μ plasmid
   4626..5648    +  CDS            HygR: aminoglycoside phosphotransferase from E. coli; aph(4)-Ia; confers resistance to hygromycin
   5658..5783    +  CDS            ble (fragment): BLE_KLEPN - Experimental evidence at protein level: Swiss-Prot protein existence level 1. Binding protein with a strong affinity to the bleomycin family of antibiotics. Binds to CL990; an antimitotic-antibiotic compound. From Klebsiella pneumoniae.
   5778..5899    +  polyA_signal   SV40 poly(A) signal: SV40 polyadenylation signal
   5972..5988    -  protein_bind   lac operator: The lac repressor binds to the lac operator to inhibit transcription in E. coli. This inhibition can be relieved by adding lactose or isopropyl-β-D-thiogalactopyranoside (IPTG). lac repressor encoded by lacI
   5996..6026    -  promoter       lac promoter: promoter for the E. coli lac operon
   6041..6062    -  protein_bind   CAP binding site: CAP binding activates transcription in the presence of cAMP. E. coli catabolite activator protein
   6075..6167    -  CDS            lacI (fragment): lac repressor; lacI; The lac repressor binds to the lac operator to inhibit transcription in E. coli. This inhibition can be relieved by adding lactose or isopropyl-β-D-thiogalactopyranoside (IPTG).
   6350..6938    -  rep_origin     ori: high-copy-number ColE1/pMB1/pBR322/pUC origin of replication
   7109..7969    -  CDS            AmpR: β-lactamase; bla; confers resistance to ampicillin, carbenicillin, and related antibiotics
   7970..8074    -  promoter       AmpR promoter: bla
   8133..8185    -  misc_feature   bom (fragment): basis of mobility region from pBR322
   8340..8358    +  enhancer       CMV enhancer (fragment): human cytomegalovirus immediate early enhancer
   8383..8449    +  CDS            small t antigen (fragment): SV40 (simian virus 40) small t antigen
