[The description below was written by a language model from this plasmid's Addgene catalogue record and pLannotate feature annotations shown in this document.]
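Description:
GLE1 is a mammalian expression plasmid built by Gateway recombination into the E2.pEF5-DEST-FL-V5-MCP destination backbone. It carries the full-length, unmutated human GLE1 open reading frame, which encodes a factor required for nuclear export of polyadenylated mRNA. In bacteria it is maintained through a high-copy ColE1/pUC-type origin and selected with ampicillin via the bla gene. The annotated sequence also shows a partial f1 origin and remnants of lac regulatory elements from the parental backbone.

The GLE1 coding sequence sits between attB1 and attB2 recombination scars downstream of the strong constitutive EF-1α promoter. A T7 promoter lies just upstream of the insert. The ORF is followed by a V5 epitope tag and the bacteriophage MS2 coat protein (MCP), recorded as a C-terminal fusion supplied by the backbone, and the transcript ends at a bGH polyadenylation signal. MCP binds a specific MS2 RNA stem-loop, so the fusion protein can be artificially recruited to a reporter mRNA carrying such hairpins, while V5 allows detection of the fusion. Further downstream, an FRT site directly precedes a hygromycin resistance gene with an SV40 poly(A) signal. This arrangement is typical of vectors designed for FLP-mediated integration into a genomic FRT site with hygromycin selection, although the record does not say this feature was used.

The stated purpose is an RNA-binding protein tethering screen. The construct appears to be one member of a larger collection in which candidate proteins are tethered to reporter transcripts to test their effects on mRNA stability and translation.
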