Addgene plasmid #155625: GLE1
Purpose: For use in RBP tethering screen
Depositing lab: Eugene Yeo. Depositing organization: University of California, San Diego (UCSD). Publication: Large-scale tethered function assays identify factors that regulate mRNA stability and translation. Luo EC, Nathanson JL, Tan FE, Schwartz JL, Schmok JC, Shankar A, Markmiller S, Yee BA, Sathe S, Pratt GA, Scaletta DB, Ha Y, Hill DE, Aigner S, Yeo GW. Nat Struct Mol Biol. 2020 Oct;27(10):989-1000. doi: 10.1038/s41594-020-0477-6. Epub 2020 Aug 17. PubMed 32807991.
Backbone
  Vector backbone: E2.pEF5-DEST-FL-V5-MCP
  Backbone size w/o insert (bp): 7357
  Vector type: Mammalian Expression
Growth in bacteria
  Bacterial resistance: Ampicillin, 100 μg/mL
  Growth temperature: 37°C
  Growth strain: DH5alpha
  Copy number: High Copy
Gene/Insert
  Gene/Insert name: GLE1 (alt name: Accession: BC030012.1)
  Species: H. sapiens (human)
  Insert size (bp): 2097
  Mutation: none
  Entrez Gene: GLE1 (a.k.a. GLE1L, LCCS, LCCS1, hGLE1)
  Promoter: EF-1a
  Tag / fusion protein: V5-MCP (C terminal on backbone)
  Cloning method: Gateway Cloning
  Sequencing primers: 5′ TAATACGACTCACTATAGGG; 3′ gctcgagtctagagggc
Resource information
  A portion of this plasmid was derived from a plasmid made by: DNASU Plasmid Repository Center for Personalized Diagnostics Biodesign Institute
Terms and licenses: Academic/Nonprofit Terms; Industry Terms: Not Available to Industry
How to cite: GLE1 was a gift from Eugene Yeo (Addgene plasmid # 155625 ; http://n2t.net/addgene:155625 ; RRID:Addgene_155625)
