>Addgene plasmid #155625 | GLE1 | depositor partial sequence | sequence record 301029 | Insert Sequence
ATGCCGTCTGAGGGTCGCTGCTGGGAGACCTTGAAGGCCCTACGCAGTTCCGACAAAGGTCGCCTTTGCT
ACTACCGCGACTGGCTGCTGCGGCGCGAGGATGTTTTAGAAGAATGTATGTCTCTTCCCAAGCTATCTTC
TTATTCTGGATGGGTGGTAGAGCACGTCCTACCCCATATGCAGGAGAACCAACCTCTGTCTGAGACTTCG
CCATCCTCTACGTCAGCTTCAGCCCTAGATCAACCCTCATTTGTTCCCAAATCTCCTGACGCAAGCTCTG
CCTTTTCCCCAGCCTCCCCTGCAACACCAAATGGAACCAAGGGCAAAGATGAGTCCCAGCACACAGAATC
TATGGTACTTCAGTCCTCACGGGGGATCAAAGTGGAAGACTGCGTCCGAATGTACGAACTGGTACACAGA
ATGAAAGGAACAGAGGGCCTGAGGCTATGGCAGGAGGAGCAGGAGAGGAAGGTGCAAGCCCTCTCGGAGA
TGGCATCTGAACAACTGAAGCGGTTTGATGAATGGAAGGAACTGAAGCAGCATAAAGAATTCCAGGACTT
GCGGGAAGTAATGGAGAAGAGCTCCAGAGAAGCCTTGGGACACCAAGAGAAGCTAAAAGCTGAGCACCGT
CACAGAGCAAAGATTCTCAACCTGAAGCTGCGGGAAGCAGAGCAGCAGCGCGTGAAGCAAGCAGAACAGG
AGCGGCTTCGGAAGGAAGAAGGCCAGATCCGCCTGCGGGCCCTCTATGCTCTGCAGGAGGAGATGCTGCA
GCTCAGCCAGCAGCTGGATGCCTCTGAGCAGCACAAAGCCCTGCTTAAGGTCGACCTGGCTGCCTTCCAG
ACCCGAGGCAACCAGCTGTGCAGCCTCATCTCAGGGATCATCCGGGCCTCTTCAGAGAGCAGCTATCCCA
CAGCAGAGAGTCAAGCTGAGGCTGAGCGAGCTCTGCGGGAAATGCGGGACCTCCTGATGAACTTGGGGCA
GGAGATCACCAGAGCCTGCGAAGACAAGAGGAGGCAGGATGAAGAAGAGGCCCAGGTAAAGCTGCAAGAG
GCACAGATGCAGCAGGGACCAGAGGCCCACAAAGAGCCCCCAGCTCCCAGCCAGGGCCCAGGAGGGAAAC
AGAATGAAGACCTCCAGGTGAAGGTACAAGACATTACAATGCAGTGGTACCAGCAGCTGCAGGATGCTTC
CATGCAGTGTGTGTTGACCTTTGAGGGCCTGACCAACAGCAAGGACAGTCAGGCCAAAAAGATAAAGATG
GACCTCCAGAAGGCTGCTACCATCCCAGTGAGCCAAATCTCTACCATTGCAGGCTCAAAACTGAAGGAGA
TCTTTGACAAGATCCACAGCCTGCTCTCTGGAAAACCTGTTCAATCTGGTGGGCGCTCTGTGTCTGTCAC
ACTTAACCCACAGGGGCTGGACTTTGTTCAATACAAACTGGCAGAGAAATTTGTGAAACAAGGCGAGGAG
GAAGTGGCCTCTCACCATGAAGCAGCATTCCCCATTGCAGTTGTGGCATCCGGGATCTGGGAGCTCCACC
CCAGAGTGGGGGACCTCATTCTTGCTCATCTACATAAGAAGTGTCCTTACTCTGTTCCTTTCTATCCCAC
TTTCAAGGAGGGAATGGCTTTGGAAGACTATCAGAGGATGCTTGGTTACCAAGTAAAGGATTCCAAAGTG
GAGCAGCAAGACAACTTTCTAAAACGCATGTCAGGGATGATCCGTCTCTACGCTGCTATCATCCAGCTCC
GGTGGCCATATGGAAACCAACAGGAGATTCACCCTCATGGCTTAAATCATGGATGGCGCTGGTTGGCACA
GATCTTAAACATGGAGCCCTTGTCAGATGTGACAGCCACCCTCCTCTTTGACTTCCTGGAGGTGTGTGGG
AATGCCCTCATGAAGCAATACCAGGTTCAGTTCTGGAAGATGCTAATTCTCATCAAAGAGGACTACTTTC
CCAGAATTGAAGCTATCACAAGCTCAGGACAGATGGGCTCCTTCATACGCCTCAAGCAGTTCTTGGAGAA
ATGTTTGCAACACAAGGACATTCCTGTCCCCAAGGGCTTTCTGACTTCCTCCTTCTGGCGCTCCTGA
